>Addgene plasmid #86204 | pBbS5c-Maqu_0582 | addgene full sequence | sequence record 173350 | Addgene NGS Result
GACGTCGGTGCCTAATGAGTGAGCTAACTTACATTAATTGCGTTGCGCTCACTGCCCGCTTTCCAGTCGG
GAAACCTGTCGTGCCAGCTGCATTAATGAATCGGCCAACGCGCGGGGAGAGGCGGTTTGCGTATTGGGCG
CCAGGGTGGTTTTTCTTTTCACCAGTGAGACGGGCAACAGCTGATTGCCCTTCACCGCCTGGCCCTGAGA
GAGTTGCAGCAAGCGGTCCACGCTGGTTTGCCCCAGCAGGCGAAAATCCTGTTTGATGGTGGTTAACGGC
GGGATATAACATGAGCTGTCTTCGGTATCGTCGTATCCCACTACCGAGATGTCCGCACCAACGCGCAGCC
CGGACTCGGTAATGGCGCGCATTGCGCCCAGCGCCATCTGATCGTTGGCAACCAGCATCGCAGTGGGAAC
GATGCCCTCATTCAGCATTTGCATGGTTTGTTGAAAACCGGACATGGCACTCCAGTCGCCTTCCCGTTCC
GCTATCGGCTGAATTTGATTGCGAGTGAGATATTTATGCCAGCCAGCCAGACGCAGACGCGCCGAGACAG
AACTTAATGGGCCCGCTAACAGCGCGATTTGCTGGTGACCCAATGCGACCAGATGCTCCACGCCCAGTCG
CGTACCGTCTTCATGGGAGAAAATAATACTGTTGATGGGTGTCTGGTCAGAGACATCAAGAAATAACGCC
GGAACATTAGTGCAGGCAGCTTCCACAGCAATGGCATCCTGGTCATCCAGCGGATAGTTAATGATCAGCC
CACTGACGCGTTGCGCGAGAAGATTGTGCACCGCCGCTTTACAGGCTTCGACGCCGCTTCGTTCTACCAT
CGACACCACCACGCTGGCACCCAGTTGATCGGCGCGAGATTTAATCGCCGCGACAATTTGCGACGGCGCG
TGCAGGGCCAGACTGGAGGTGGCAACGCCAATCAGCAACGACTGTTTGCCCGCCAGTTGTTGTGCCACGC
GGTTGGGAATGTAATTCAGCTCCGCCATCGCCGCTTCCACTTTTTCCCGCGTTTTCGCAGAAACGTGGCT
GGCCTGGTTCACCACGCGGGAAACGGTCTGATAAGAGACACCGGCATACTCTGCGACATCGTATAACGTT
ACTGGTTTCACATTCACCACCCTGAATTGACTCTCTTCCGGGCGCTATCATGCCATACCGCGAAAGGTTT
TGCGCCATTCGATGGTGTCCGGGATCTCGACGCTCTCCCTTATGCGACTCCTGCATTAGGAAGCAGCCCA
GTAGTAGGTTGAGGCCGTTGAGCACCGCCGCCGCAAGGAATGGTGCATGCAAGGAGATGGCGCCCAACAG
TCCCCCGGCCACGGGGCCTGCCACCATACCCACGCCGAAACAAGCGCTCATGAGCCCGAAGTGGCGAGCC
CGATCTTCCCCATCGGTGATGTCGGCGATATAGGCGCCAGCAACCGCACCTGTGGCGCCGGTGATGCCGG
CCACGATGCGTCCGGCGTAGAGGATCGAGATCGTTTAGGCACCCCAGGCTTTACACTTTATGCTTCCGGC
TCGTATAATGTGTGGAATTGTGAGCGGATAACAATTTCAGAATTCAAAAGATCTTTTAAGAAGGAGATAT
ACATATGCAGACAGAGAAGAGTTTGATGGTGCGGCTATTTGGGGTCCGCATGTTGCCAATGTGGTTGGCG
GTTCTTTTGCTGGCTGGTTGTGACAATTCCTCCGGTCAGGCAAAGGCTGAACGGTCAGCGCCGCCGCCTC
CGGAAGTCGGGGTTGTTGAAATGCAGCCGCAGCGTGTGAACCTTTCAATGGAACTGCCGGGCAGGACCGC
CGCTTACCGTATCTCGGAAGTGAGGCCGCAAGTCACGGGCATTTTGCAGGAGCGCTTGTTTGAACAAGGC
GCCCAGGTCAAAGCAGGTGAGGTCCTCTACCAGATCGACCCCAACCGATACCGTGCTGCCCATCAACGGG
CCCAGGCAGAACTGGAGCGCGCACAGGCCGAATTGCGACAGGCTCAGCGGGAGTGGGCACGTACGTCAGA
CTTGTTTGAGAAGAATGCGGTCAGCAAGCGTCAGCGTGATGAAGCGCTATCGGCCTTGGAGGCAGCCCGG
GCGGATGTCTCCCGATCCGAGGCGATGGTCGAAACGGCGGGTATCGAGCTGGCGTATACCGAGGTCAAGG
CTCCCATCGCCGGGCGCATTGGCCCGACACTGTACACGGAGGGTGCACTGGTAACCGCCAATCAGCCCCA
GGTCCTGGCGCGCGTGGTTCAGCTTGATCCCATGTATGTCGATATTCAGCTACCGGTCGAAAAACTGGCT
CGAATTCGGTCGTCTCTGAATGAGGGCGCGGCTTCTAAGCCCGGCCTAAATGAAGCCGAGACTGTTTTGT
TGCGCGATGACGGTACTCTCTATCCGCATAAGGGACGCGTTGACGTTGCGGATGTTACCGTCAACCAAAG
CACCAGTTCGGTCACTGTGCGGGCGGTTTTCCCCAATCCTGACGAAGACCTTCTGCCTGGAATGTACGTG
CGCGTTCGCCTGAGCGAGGGGGTGCGGGAGAACGCCCTTCTGGCGCCGCAGCAGGGCGTGAGCCGTAATC
CGCAAGGCGAGGCCACGGCGTTGCTGGTCAACCCGCAGGGAGAAGTTGTTGCCCGCCAGTTAGAGGCAGA
GCGGGCCATTGGCGCTTTCTGGCTGGTGGAGAACGGGTTAGAGCCGGGGGATCGCCTTATCGTCTCCGGT
CTGCAAAAGGTTCGGCCAGGGGCCAAGGTGAAGCCGGTTGAGGCAGATGTTCCATTACATCCCACCCAAA
ACCAGCAAGCCAGTGGCAAGGATAGTTCACAGAAAAGCGCCTCCGACGACGAGGGCCCCGCACAATGATT
AATTTCTTCATTTCCAGGCCCGTTTTTTCCTGGGTTCTGGCCATTGTCGCCATGTTGGCGGGCATCATGG
CGATCTTCGTTTTGCCGGTCCAGCGATACCCGTCGGTGGCGCCGCCGGCGGTGGAGATTCAGGCCGATTA
TCCTGGCGCCTCGGCGGACACCGTGTCCAATACGGTGGTTCAGGTCATTGAACAAGAGATGACCGGCCTC
GACAATTTGCTCTATATGGGGTCAACAGCGGATTCCTCAGGCCACGCTACGGTTACTCTCACCTTTGCGG
CGGGCACCGATCCGGACATTGCCCAGGTCCAGGTGCAGAACAAGCTCAAACTGGCGGAACCGCGGCTCCC
GGAGGTGGTGCGCCAGCAGGGGATCAGCGTCGAGAAATCCAGCACCAGTTTTCTGATGGTAATGGCATTC
GTCTCTACCGACGGTCGCCTCAGCAAGCTGGATATCGCCGATTTTATCAGCTCCGAGTTAGCCGAACCCA
TTGGACGGGTAACTGGTATCGGCAGCGTGCAGGTTTTCGGCTCTGAATATGCGATGCGGATTTGGCTGGA
CCCTTCGGCGTTGACCAATTACGGCCTGACCGTCGCCGACGTGAGCGCCGCCATCGAGGCGCAAAACGCC
CAGGTCACCGCCGGCCAGCTCGGCGGGCTGCCCGCGGTCGAGGGTCAGCAGCTCAATGCCACGGTCACCG
CCCAGACCTTGCTCACCTCAACCGAAGAGTTCCGCAACATCCTGCTCAAGAGTATGCCCGACGGGTCCCG
GGTGCGCCTGGGGGATGTTGCCCGCGTTGAGCTGGGCGGCGGTGCAGTCCAGATTGACACTTTCTACGAT
GGCGAGCCGGCAGCCGGCCTTGGCATCAATCTGGCGCCGGGTGCCAACTCGCTTGCGGTCACAGAGGCTG
TTAAAGCGCGGCTCCAGGAGCTCGAGCCGTATTTTCCGGAAGGGGTGGAGATTCGGTATCCCTACCAGAC
GGCCCCCTTCGTGGAGGCCTCCATCGACGCGGTGGTCACAACCATCATCGAGGCAATCGCCCTGGTGGTC
CTGGTCATGCTGGTATTTCTCCAGAGTTGGCGGGCTACCCTGATACCAGCGATCGCAATCCCGGTGGTGC
TGCTGGGCACCTTTGCGATCATGGCGGCCTTCGGCTTTTCCATCAACATGCTCACTCTCTTCGGTCTCGT
ATTGGCGATCGGCCTTCTGGTGGATGACGCCATCGTGGTGGTTGAGAACGTCGAGCGTGTGATGCATGAG
GACGGCCTGAGCCCGATGGAGGCGACGCGCAAGTCCATGGGGCAGATAGCCAGCGCGCTGATTGGCATCG
GCGTGGTGTTGTCTGCGGTGTTTATCCCGATGGCCTTCTTTCCGGGCTCCACCGGGGCAATCTATCGGCA
GTTTTCCCTGAGTATTGCTGGTGCCATGGTGCTTTCGGTGCTGGTGGCTCTGATTCTGAGCCCCATGCTG
TGTGGTCGGATCCTCAAGCCCACGCATGAAAGAACCTTGCTGCAAAAACTGTTCGGCTGGTTTGAGGCAG
GCCTGGGGCGACTGACCCGGGGCTATGTCCGCCTGGTTGGCCATACGGCGCGCCACGCCTGGCTCTACAC
ACTGGCGTTCCTGGGCATCGTCGGCCTGGTGGCCGTTCTCTTTGTGCGGTTGCCCGGCGGGTTCCTGCCC
GCGGAAGACCAGGGGTTCGCCGTGGTGCAGTATCAGTTGCCCGCCGGTGCGACCCAGCAGCGCACAATCG
ATACGATTCAGGTTATCGAAGATTACTTCATGGACCAGGATGAGGTGCAGGGCCTCTTCACAATCGCTGG
TTTCAGCTTCGCTGGCCGGGCGCAGAACGCGGGACTGGCGTTCGTCAATCTCAAGCCATGGAGTGAGCGC
GATCCCGAGACGCAAAGCGCCGACGCGATCATTCAGCGGGCGAACCGGGCGCTTGCCGGGCTGGTGCGTG
ATGGGCGGGCTTTTGCTTTCAATTTGCCACCGATACCGGAATTGGGGCAGGCCCTGGGCTTTGAATTGCG
TTTACAGGATCGGGGTGCCATCGGGCATGAAGCGCTCATGGCAGCGCAAGGTCAATTGCTGCAGTTGGCG
GCCGAAAGCCCCGTGCTGACGAGTGTGCGCCCCAACGGTTTGGCGGACAATCCCCGCTACAAAGTGGACA
TTGATTACGAAAAGGCGCAGGCCCTTGGCATAGAGCCGTCCGAGATCAGTCGACTTCTGTCGGTGACCTG
GGGCTCGCAATACGTTAACGATTTTCTCCATGAGGGGCGGGTCAAGCGAGTCTATGTTCAGGGTGATGCC
CCTTTCCGGATGCTGCCTGAGGATTTTGAGGCGTGGTATCTGCGAGCCGCTAACGGAGAGATGACCCCGT
TGAGCGAAGTGACGAACGGACGCTGGGAGTATGGCTCACCGCGCCTTGAGCGTTTCAACGGTGTTCCGTC
CCGTCAGATTCAGGGTGAGCCGGCACCGGGCTACAGTACCGGTGAGGCCATGGCGGAGGTCGAACGTTTG
ATCGCTCAACTCCCGGACGGTGTGGCCGGCGCCTGGAGCGGCCTGTCCTATCAGGAGCGCCAGGCCGGTG
CCCAGGCATCCCTGCTTTACGCGCTGTCGGCACTGGTGGTGTTTCTGGCGCTCGCCGCGCTCTACGAAAG
TTGGACCATACCCATTTCCGTGATGCTGGCGGTGCCCTTGGGCGTACTCGGGGCGGTACTTGCAGCGATG
GTTCGCGGGCTTCCTAACGACGTCTTCTTCCAGGTTGGCATTCTGACCACCGTTGGTGTGACTGCGCGCA
ACGCTATACTTCTGGTGGAGTTCGCCCGCTCGTTAGAGGATCAGGGAATGAAATTGATCGAGGCAACCAA
GGAAGCGGCGCGAGTGCGCTTGAGGCCGATTCTGATGACATCGGTTGCTTTCGGCATGGGTGTGTTGCCG
CTTGCTTTCGCCAGTGGTGCCGGTGCAACCACCCGTATTGCGATAGGAACGGCGGTTCTTGGCGGCATGA
TTTCGGCAACGATACTGGCGACGTTCTTTATTCCACTGTTCTATGTGGTCGTCCGCCGTATCACGGATTT
TCTGAGTGGCTCCAGAGACCAGGATGACTCGGCTGCGGCCGCTCCCGGACGGGCAAATGGAGGTGTGGCT
GATGACCGTTAAGGTATTGCTGACCACTTTGATGGTGTTGTCACTTGGTGGCTGCTCACTCGCGCCGACT
GTTAAGAAGCCCGAGCCGTCGATGCCGGAAAACTGGACGTCCGCACGACTTTCGGCGGACGAGAAACTCC
CTCTGGACTGGTGGCGTGGCTATGGCGATCCGGCACTTGTCACGCTTGTTGAGGAGGCACTTGATGCCAA
CAACGATCTGCAGCTCGCCGCTGCCCGGGTTGCCGAAGCAAGGGCGCTCCTTACCGGACAGCAGGCAGAA
CGATACCCACTTCTGGAGGTGGAGGGCTCCGCGGTGCGCCAGGGCCCGAGTGAGGAGTCCGTCAACAGTA
CTGGTGGTCAACCCTTCAATGATATCCAGGTTGGCGGTGTTCTATCGTACGAGCTGGATCTCTGGGGGCG
GCTTGCCAATGCCAGCGAAGCAGCCCGGGCACGGCTTCTGGCCAGTGCAGCGAATCGCGAGGCCGTGCGA
CTGGCCGTGATTGGTGAGGTGGCCAATGGTTACTTCAATTTGCGTGCGCTTGATCGTCAGATCGACATCG
CGGAACGCACCGTGTCGTCCCGCCGCGAATCGGTCGCCCTGCAACGGGCCCGGTTTGAAGGAGGCGAGAT
TAATGAATTGGCCCTGCGGCAGGCAGAATCCGAGCTTGCGGCCGCTGAATCCGAACTTCCGAGGCTTCGC
CAACAGCGCTCCCTTCAGCGAAACGCCTTGGCAGTGCTTCTGGGGCGAGATCCACAACGGATTGTACGTA
GTGATATTTCCGTAGCGAATACCATTGGTGAGATGGATGTTCCGGCCAGTATCCCTGCAGGCCGACCAGC
AGATCTGATGGTTCGGCGACCCGACATTGCCGCAGCCGAACAGGAATTGATCGCGGCCAACGCCGAAATC
GGTGTTGCCCGGGCGGCGTTTCTGCCCAGGATTTCATTCGAGGGGCTGCTGGGCCTGCGAAGTGCGTCCG
GTGGCGACTTGTTCCAGGGTTCGGCATCCACGTGGCAGTTGGGCGGCTCGTTAGTCGGCCCGTTGCTGGA
CTTCGGGCGTTCCGAGGCACTAGTCAATCAGGCGGAGGCGCGTCAACGCCAGGCCCTGATTGCGTATCGT
CAGGCCATTCAGGTGGCGTTTCGGGAGGTGCTCGACGCGATGGCCGGGGTGCGTGGTACCGAAGATCGCC
TGGAAGCGCAGGCCCGGCAGGTAGCAGCACTGCGAAGCACGGCTAAACTTGCGCGATTGCGCTTTGAGGG
TGGCGCGTCCAGTTACCTGGAGGTGCTGGACGCTGAACGAAGCCTGTTTACAACCGAACTTGATCTCGTG
GAAACGCGGCGCGATCACTTGCAGTCGACGGTTAATTTGTATCGCGCGCTGGGCGGGGGTTGGCAGAATT
CATTGCAATCTTCTGATTATGAAAACACTGACGGATCCAAACTCGAGTAAGGATCTCCAGGCATCAAATA
AAACGAAAGGCTCAGTCGAAAGACTGGGCCTTTCGTTTTATCTGTTGTTTGTCGGTGAACGCTCTCTACT
AGAGTCACACTGGCTCACCTTCGGGTGGGCCTTTCTGCGTTTATACCTAGGGTACGGGTTTTGCTGCCCG
CAAACGGGCTGTTCTGGTGTTGCTAGTTTGTTATCAGAATCGCAGATCCGGCTTCAGCCGGTTTGCCGGC
TGAAAGCGCTATTTCTTCCAGAATTGCCATGATTTTTTCCCCACGGGAGGCGTCACTGGCTCCCGTGTTG
TCGGCAGCTTTGATTCGATAAGCAGCATCGCCTGTTTCAGGCTGTCTATGTGTGACTGTTGAGCTGTAAC
AAGTTGTCTCAGGTGTTCAATTTCATGTTCTAGTTGCTTTGTTTTACTGGTTTCACCTGTTCTATTAGGT
GTTACATGCTGTTCATCTGTTACATTGTCGATCTGTTCATGGTGAACAGCTTTGAATGCACCAAAAACTC
GTAAAAGCTCTGATGTATCTATCTTTTTTACACCGTTTTCATCTGTGCATATGGACAGTTTTCCCTTTGA
TATGTAACGGTGAACAGTTGTTCTACTTTTGTTTGTTAGTCTTGATGCTTCACTGATAGATACAAGAGCC
ATAAGAACCTCAGATCCTTCCGTATTTAGCCAGTATGTTCTCTAGTGTGGTTCGTTGTTTTTGCGTGAGC
CATGAGAACGAACCATTGAGATCATACTTACTTTGCATGTCACTCAAAAATTTTGCCTCAAAACTGGTGA
GCTGAATTTTTGCAGTTAAAGCATCGTGTAGTGTTTTTCTTAGTCCGTTATGTAGGTAGGAATCTGATGT
AATGGTTGTTGGTATTTTGTCACCATTCATTTTTATCTGGTTGTTCTCAAGTTCGGTTACGAGATCCATT
TGTCTATCTAGTTCAACTTGGAAAATCAACGTATCAGTCGGGCGGCCTCGCTTATCAACCACCAATTTCA
TATTGCTGTAAGTGTTTAAATCTTTACTTATTGGTTTCAAAACCCATTGGTTAAGCCTTTTAAACTCATG
GTAGTTATTTTCAAGCATTAACATGAACTTAAATTCATCAAGGCTAATCTCTATATTTGCCTTGTGAGTT
TTCTTTTGTGTTAGTTCTTTTAATAACCACTCATAAATCCTCATAGAGTATTTGTTTTCAAAAGACTTAA
CATGTTCCAGATTATATTTTATGAATTTTTTTAACTGGAAAAGATAAGGCAATATCTCTTCACTAAAAAC
TAATTCTAATTTTTCGCTTGAGAACTTGGCATAGTTTGTCCACTGGAAAATCTCAAAGCCTTTAACCAAA
GGATTCCTGATTTCCACAGTTCTCGTCATCAGCTCTCTGGTTGCTTTAGCTAATACACCATAAGCATTTT
CCCTACTGATGTTCATCATCTGAGCGTATTGGTTATAAGTGAACGATACCGTCCGTTCTTTCCTTGTAGG
GTTTTCAATCGTGGGGTTGAGTAGTGCCACACAGCATAAAATTAGCTTGGTTTCATGCTCCGTTAAGTCA
TAGCGACTAATCGCTAGTTCATTTGCTTTGAAAACAACTAATTCAGACATACATCTCAATTGGTCTAGGT
GATTTTAATCACTATACCAATTGAGATGGGCTAGTCAATGATAATTACTAGTCCTTTTCCCGGGTGATCT
GGGTATCTGTAAATTCTGCTAGACCTTTGCTGGAAAACTTGTAAATTCTGCTAGACCCTCTGTAAATTCC
GCTAGACCTTTGTGTGTTTTTTTTGTTTATATTCAAGTGGTTATAATTTATAGAATAAAGAAAGAATAAA
AAAAGATAAAAAGAATAGATCCCAGCCCTGTGTATAACTCACTACTTTAGTCAGTTCCGCAGTATTACAA
AAGGATGTCGCAAACGCTGTTTGCTCCTCTACAAAACAGACCTTAAAACCCTAAAGGCTTAAGTAGCACC
CTCGCAAGCTCGGGCAAATCGCTGAATATTCCTTTTGTCTCCGACCATCAGGCACCTGAGTCGCTGTCTT
TTTCGTGACATTCAGTTCGCTGCGCTCACGGCTCTGGCAGTGAATGGGGGTAAATGGCACTACAGGCGCC
TTTTATGGATTCATGCAAGGAAACTACCCATAATACAAGAAAAGCCCGTCACGGGCTTCTCAGGGCGTTT
TATGGCGGGTCTGCTATGTGGTGCTATCTGACTTTTTGCTGTTCAGCAGTTCCTGCCCTCTGATTTTCCA
GTCTGACCACTTCGGATTATCCCGTGACAGGTCATTCAGACTGGCTAATGCACCCAGTAAGGCAGCGGTA
TCATCAACAGGCTTACCCGTCTTACTGTCCCTAGTGCTTGGATTCTCACCAATAAAAAACGCCCGGCGGC
AACCGAGCGTTCTGAACAAATCCAGATGGAGTTCTGAGGTCATTACTGGATCTATCAACAGGAGTCCAAG
CGAGCTCGATATCAAATTACGCCCCGCCCTGCCACTCATCGCAGTACTGTTGTAATTCATTAAGCATTCT
GCCGACATGGAAGCCATCACAAACGGCATGATGAACCTGAATCGCCAGCGGCATCAGCACCTTGTCGCCT
TGCGTATAATATTTGCCCATGGTGAAAACGGGGGCGAAGAAGTTGTCCATATTGGCCACGTTTAAATCAA
AACTGGTGAAACTCACCCAGGGATTGGCTGAGACGAAAAACATATTCTCAATAAACCCTTTAGGGAAATA
GGCCAGGTTTTCACCGTAACACGCCACATCTTGCGAATATATGTGTAGAAACTGCCGGAAATCGTCGTGG
TATTCACTCCAGAGCGATGAAAACGTTTCAGTTTGCTCATGGAAAACGGTGTAACAAGGGTGAACACTAT
CCCATATCACCAGCTCACCGTCTTTCATTGCCATACGAAATTCCGGATGAGCATTCATCAGGCGGGCAAG
AATGTGAATAAAGGCCGGATAAAACTTGTGCTTATTTTTCTTTACGGTCTTTAAAAAGGCCGTAATATCC
AGCTGAACGGTCTGGTTATAGGTACATTGAGCAACTGACTGAAATGCCTCAAAATGTTCTTTACGATGCC
ATTGGGATATATCAACGGTGGTATATCCAGTGATTTTTTTCTCCATTTTAGCTTCCTTAGCTCCTGAAAA
TCTCGATAACTCAAAAAATACGCCCGGTAGTGATCTTATTTCATTATGGTGAAAGTTGGAACCTCTTACG
TGCCGATCAACGTCTCATTTTCGCCAGATATC
Features (pLannotate 1.2.2; 14 found; start..end, strand, type, name):
     15..36      -  protein_bind   CAP binding site: CAP binding activates transcription in the presence of cAMP. E. coli catabolite activator protein
     49..1131    -  CDS            lacI: lac repressor; lacI; The lac repressor binds to the lac operator to inhibit transcription in E. coli. This inhibition can be relieved by adding lactose or isopropyl-β-D-thiogalactopyranoside (IPTG).
   1132..1209    -  promoter       lacI promoter: lacI
   1217..1496    -  CDS            TcR (fragment): tetracycline efflux protein; tet; confers resistance to tetracycline
   1520..1550    +  promoter       lac UV5 promoter: E. coli lac promoter with an "up" mutation
   1554..1576    +  protein_bind   lac operator (fragment): The lac repressor binds to the lac operator to inhibit transcription in E. coli. This inhibition can be relieved by adding lactose or isopropyl-β-D-thiogalactopyranoside (IPTG). lac repressor encoded by lacI
   2865..5939    +  CDS            acrB: ACRB_ECOLI - Also known as acrE. Experimental evidence at protein level: Swiss-Prot protein existence level 1. (Microbial infection) Involved in contact-dependent growth inhibition (CDI), acts downstream of BamA, the receptor for CDI. Its role in CDI is independent of the AcrA-AcrB-TolC efflux pump complex. From Escherichia coli (strain K12).
   7485..7556    +  terminator     rrnB T1 terminator: transcription terminator T1 from the E. coli rrnB gene
   7572..7599    +  terminator     T7Te terminator: phage T7 early transcription terminator
   8130..9080    -  CDS            Rep101: RepA protein needed for replication with the pSC101 origin; rep101
   9128..9350    -  rep_origin     pSC101 ori: low-copy replication origin that requires the Rep101 protein
   9842..9936    -  terminator     lambda t0 terminator: transcription terminator from phage lambda
   9960..10616   -  CDS            cat: CAT_ECOLX - Experimental evidence at protein level: Swiss-Prot protein existence level 1. This enzyme is an effector of chloramphenicol resistance in bacteria. From Escherichia coli. This protein is used as a marker in many commonly used cloning vectors, such as pACYC184.
  10617..10719   -  promoter       cat promoter: promoter of the E. coli cat gene encoding chloramphenicol acetyltransferase
