[The description below was written by a language model from this plasmid's Addgene catalogue record and pLannotate feature annotations shown in this document.]
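Description:
pBbS5c-Maqu_0582 is a low-copy bacterial expression plasmid built on the pBbS5c backbone and intended for use in E. coli. It replicates from the pSC101 origin, which depends on the plasmid-encoded Rep101 (RepA) protein and accounts for the low copy number. Selection is by chloramphenicol, through a cat gene driven by its own promoter and followed by the lambda t0 terminator. The total size is about 10.7 kb, of which roughly 5.8 kb is insert introduced by Gibson assembly.

The payload is recorded simply as an efflux pump. The construct name points to a locus designated Maqu_0582, but the source organism is not stated in the record. The automated annotation labels a roughly 3 kb reading frame within the insert as acrB. This is best read as similarity to the E. coli AcrB inner-membrane transporter rather than as the E. coli gene itself. The rest of the insert on either side is unannotated, so the record does not show whether it encodes additional pump components.

Expression is driven by a lac UV5 promoter with an adjacent lac operator, and the plasmid carries lacI under its native promoter. Transcription is therefore repressed until it is relieved by IPTG or lactose. The rrnB T1 and T7Te terminators close the expression unit. A short tetracycline-resistance fragment next to the lacI cassette appears to be a backbone remnant and should not confer resistance.

The stated purpose is to express the pump in E. coli to provide tolerance to biofuel compounds, in work examining the trade-offs of combining efflux pumps.
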