Addgene plasmid #86204: pBbS5c-Maqu_0582
Purpose: Expresses efflux pump in E. coli to provide resistance to biofuel (low copy)
Depositing lab: Mary Dunlop. Depositing organization: University of Vermont and State Agricultural College. Publication: Trade-Offs in Improving Biofuel Tolerance Using Combinations of Efflux Pumps. Turner WJ, Dunlop MJ. ACS Synth Biol. 2015 Oct 16;4(10):1056-63. doi: 10.1021/sb500307w. Epub 2014 Dec 12. PubMed 25496359.
Backbone
  Vector backbone: pBbS5c
  Backbone size w/o insert (bp): 4904
  Total vector size (bp): 10742
Growth in bacteria
  Bacterial resistance: Chloramphenicol, 25 μg/mL
  Growth temperature: 37°C
  Growth strain: DH5alpha
  Copy number: Low Copy
Gene/Insert
  Gene/Insert name: Efflux pump
  Insert size (bp): 5838
  Promoter: ATCGTTTAGGCACCCCAGGCTTTACACTTTATGCTTCCGGCTCGTATAATGTGTGGAATTGTGAGCGGATAACAAT
  Cloning method: Gibson Cloning
  Sequencing primers: 5′ CTGATTATGAAAACACTGACGGATCCAAACTCGAGTAAGG; 3′ AAACTCTTCTCTGTCTGCATATGTATATCTCCTTCTTAAA
Terms and licenses: Academic/Nonprofit Terms; Industry Terms: Not Available to Industry
How to cite: pBbS5c-Maqu_0582 was a gift from Mary Dunlop (Addgene plasmid # 86204 ; http://n2t.net/addgene:86204 ; RRID:Addgene_86204)
